>Addgene plasmid #230582 | AiP1191 - pAAV-AiE2047m-minBG-FlpO-WPRE-HGHpA | addgene full sequence | sequence record 470291 | Addgene NGS Result
CCTGCAGGCAGCTGCGCGCTCGCTCGCTCACTGAGGCCGCCCGGGCGTCGGGCGACCTCAGTGAGCGAGC
GAGCGCGCAGAGAGGGAGTGGCCAACTCCATCACTAGGGGTTCCTGCGGCCGCACGCGTGTGTTATCCTT
CTTGACCTTCTCCATAAGTGACAAGTGGCTCGCCTAAAGTCACTCATTCTCAACGTGAAAGGGGAATTGA
GGATCCTTAGTGATTTCATGATTCCCAAATTATGTCTAAACAAAGACAATGCTATCTCAATGTATAAGAT
GACTACTGGCCTATATTTACCTGACAAGAATCTATTCCTCCTTCTTCATATCCTGCACATATCATACTTT
CAGTGATGTTGTATTCTGGCAGCTGTTGCTGGCACTTTTCATTGGATATAAGAGGAACATCAGCTTCTTT
CAGCACATCAACAGTAGAACCTGCTTGAAATGGGAAATGCAGACAGCCAGTCAGTAATGATTAACAGGCA
TCCTCGAATGAAACGCCATCCATCTGATTTATCCCAGCATTTTGCTCTCATTATCAAGTACTATGTGGAT
GTATAATGGAACTAACTACCAACCTTGCACTTTCAAGTACATAATAAACCCATCTGTGCACTTTGGCAAA
TGGAGAGCATTTCTTTCTTCCTTTCCTAAGGGGTAGTAAGAATTGTGGATTGGACTAGGGTGGTCTTTTA
GGCATTCTCAGTATTTTTTAAAGAGTTACAGTGTTGCTGGTAGAAAGGAAGTCTGCCAGCACAAAGTGTT
CATTCATGGAAATCAGCACAGATTTGGATATCCAGAAGAGCTTTTCATCCAGCACCTGAGGAGGTGCTCC
CTCCTGTATAAAGGCATTCAGCTCCTTTGTGGTTCTGTGTGTGCGAGAGCAGGTGCACGCTGAACAGGGG
ACAAAGCCAGCTGAACTGTGCTCTACTCTTGGGGCAATATGCTTGCCATCCCAGGCAGGTGAAGAGAAAG
GAAGCATATTTCAGCATTGTGTGTTTGCATTTGTTTTATCACAAATCACTCACTGCAAGGATGAACCTCT
CCTTACTAAACTACTGTTCCCAAGAAGCTTGTGAAGCAAGCAGGTGTTAGTACCTTCAGAAAAGGAACAT
AAGCATTTATTCATGATTAGCAATTCTCTTTGATGTCACAAAAGGGATAGAAACTTAAGTGTAACTTATT
ATATCTGTCAGGAGCTCGGGCTGGGCATAAAAGTCAGGGCAGAGCCATCTATTGCTTACATTTGCTTCTG
GCGTGGCCACCATGGCTCCTAAGAAGAAGAGGAAGGTGATGAGCCAGTTCGACATCCTGTGCAAGACCCC
CCCCAAGGTGCTGGTGCGGCAGTTCGTGGAGAGATTCGAGAGGCCCAGCGGCGAGAAGATCGCCAGCTGT
GCCGCCGAGCTGACCTACCTGTGCTGGATGATCACCCACAACGGCACCGCCATCAAGAGGGCCACCTTCA
TGAGCTACAACACCATCATCAGCAACAGCCTGAGCTTCGACATCGTGAACAAGAGCCTGCAGTTCAAGTA
CAAGACCCAGAAGGCCACCATCCTGGAGGCCAGCCTGAAGAAGCTGATCCCCGCCTGGGAGTTCACCATC
ATCCCTTACAACGGCCAGAAGCACCAGAGCGACATCACCGACATCGTGTCCAGCCTGCAGCTGCAGTTCG
AGAGCAGCGAGGAGGCCGACAAGGGCAACAGCCACAGCAAGAAGATGCTGAAGGCCCTGCTGTCCGAGGG
CGAGAGCATCTGGGAGATCACCGAGAAGATCCTGAACAGCTTCGAGTACACCAGCAGGTTCACCAAGACC
AAGACCCTGTACCAGTTCCTGTTCCTGGCCACATTCATCAACTGCGGCAGGTTCAGCGACATCAAGAACG
TGGACCCCAAGAGCTTCAAGCTGGTGCAGAACAAGTACCTGGGCGTGATCATTCAGTGCCTGGTGACCGA
GACCAAGACAAGCGTGTCCAGGCACATCTACTTTTTCAGCGCCAGAGGCAGGATCGACCCCCTGGTGTAC
CTGGACGAGTTCCTGAGGAACAGCGAGCCCGTGCTGAAGAGAGTGAACAGGACCGGCAACAGCAGCAGCA
ACAAGCAGGAGTACCAGCTGCTGAAGGACAACCTGGTGCGCAGCTACAACAAGGCCCTGAAGAAGAACGC
CCCCTACCCCATCTTCGCTATCAAGAACGGCCCTAAGAGCCACATCGGCAGGCACCTGATGACCAGCTTT
CTGAGCATGAAGGGCCTGACCGAGCTGACAAACGTGGTGGGCAACTGGAGCGACAAGAGGGCCTCCGCCG
TGGCCAGGACCACCTACACCCACCAGATCACCGCCATCCCCGACCACTACTTCGCCCTGGTGTCCAGGTA
CTACGCCTACGACCCCATCAGCAAGGAGATGATCGCCCTGAAGGACGAGACCAACCCCATCGAGGAGTGG
CAGCACATCGAGCAGCTGAAGGGCAGCGCCGAGGGCAGCATCAGATACCCCGCCTGGAACGGCATCATCA
GCCAGGAGGTGCTGGACTACCTGAGCAGCTACATCAACAGGCGGATCTGAGAATTCGATATCAAGCTTAT
CGATAATCAACCTCTGGATTACAAAATTTGTGAAAGATTGACTGGTATTCTTAACTATGTTGCTCCTTTT
ACGCTATGTGGATACGCTGCTTTAATGCCTTTGTATCATGCTATTGCTTCCCGTATGGCTTTCATTTTCT
CCTCCTTGTATAAATCCTGGTTGCTGTCTCTTTATGAGGAGTTGTGGCCCGTTGTCAGGCAACGTGGCGT
GGTGTGCACTGTGTTTGCTGACGCAACCCCCACTGGTTGGGGCATTGCCACCACCTGTCAGCTCCTTTCC
GGGACTTTCGCTTTCCCCCTCCCTATTGCCACGGCGGAACTCATCGCCGCCTGCCTTGCCCGCTGCTGGA
CAGGGGCTCGGCTGTTGGGCACTGACAATTCCGTGGTGTTGTCGGGGAAATCATCGTCCTTTCCTTGGCT
GCTCGCCTATGTTGCCACCTGGATTCTGCGCGGGACGTCCTTCTGCTACGTCCCTTCGGCCCTCAATCCA
GCGGACCTTCCTTCCCGCGGCCTGCTGCCGGCTCTGCGGCCTCTTCCGCGTCTTCGCCTTCGCCCTCAGA
CGAGTCGGATCTCCCTTTGGGCCGCCTCCCCGCATCGATACCGAGCGCTGCTCGAGAGATCTACGGGTGG
CATCCCTGTGACCCCTCCCCAGTGCCTCTCCTGGCCCTGGAAGTTGCCACTCCAGTGCCCACCAGCCTTG
TCCTAATAAAATTAAGTTGCATCATTTTGTCTGACTAGGTGTCCTTCTATAATATTATGGGGTGGAGGGG
GGTGGTATGGAGCAAGGGGCAAGTTGGGAAGACAACCTGTAGGGCCTGCGGGGTCTATTGGGAACCAAGC
TGGAGTGCAGTGGCACAATCTTGGCTCACTGCAATCTCCGCCTCCTGGGTTCAAGCGATTCTCCTGCCTC
AGCCTCCCGAGTTGTTGGGATTCCAGGCATGCATGACCAGGCTCAGCTAATTTTTGTTTTTTTGGTAGAG
ACGGGGTTTCACCATATTGGCCAGGCTGGTCTCCAACTCCTAATCTCAGGTGATCTACCCACCTTGGCCT
CCCAAATTGCTGGGATTACAGGCGTGAACCACTGCTCCCTTCCCTGTCCTTCTGATTTTGTAGGTAACCA
CGTGCGGACCGAGCGGCCGCAGGAACCCCTAGTGATGGAGTTGGCCACTCCCTCTCTGCGCGCTCGCTCG
CTCACTGAGGCCGGGCGACCAAAGGTCGCCCGACGCCCGGGCTTTGCCCGGGCGGCCTCAGTGAGCGAGC
GAGCGCGCAGCTGCCTGCAGGGGCGCCTGATGCGGTATTTTCTCCTTACGCATCTGTGCGGTATTTCACA
CCGCATA
[95 nt withheld, positions 3928-4022]
T
[46 nt withheld, positions 4024-4069]
C
[141 nt withheld, positions 4071-4211]
CCTTTGACGTTGGAGTCCACGTTCTTT
[37 nt withheld, positions 4239-4275]
ACTCTATCTCGGGCTATTCTTTTGATTTATAAGGGATTTTGCCGATTTCGGTCTATTGGTTAAAAAATGA
GCTGATTTAACAAAAATTTAACGCGAATTTTAACAAAATATTAACGTTTACAATTTTATGGTGCACTCTC
AGTACAATCTGCTCTGATGCCGCATAGTTAAGCCAGCCCCGACACCCGCCAACACCCGCTGACGCGCCCT
GACGGGCTTGTCTGCTCCCGGCATCCGCTTACAGACAAGCTGTGACCGTCTCCGGGAGCTGCATGTGTCA
GAGGTTTTCACCGTCATCACCGAAACGCGCGAGACGAAAGGGCCTCGTGATACGCCTATTTTTATAGGTT
AATGTCATGATAATAATGGTTTCTTAGACGTCAGGTGGCACTTTTCGGGGAAATGTGCGCGGAACCCCTA
TTTGTTTATTTTTCTAAATACATTCAAATATGTATCCGCTCATGAGACAATAACCCTGATAAATGCTTCA
ATAATATTGAAAAAGGAAGAGTATGAGTATTCAACATTTCCGTGTCGCCCTTATTCCCTTTTTTGCGGCA
TTTTGCCTTCCTGTTTTTGCTCACCCAGAAACGCTGGTGAAAGTAAAAGATGCTGAAGATCAGTTGGGTG
CACGAGTGGGTTACATCGAACTGGATCTCAACAGCGGTAAGATCCTTGAGAGTTTTCGCCCCGAAGAACG
TTTTCCAATGATGAGCACTTTTAAAGTTCTGCTATGTGGCGCGGTATTATCCCGTATTGACGCCGGGCAA
GAGCAACTCGGTCGCCGCATACACTATTCTCAGAATGACTTGGTTGAGTACTCACCAGTCACAGAAAAGC
ATCTTACGGATGGCATGACAGTAAGAGAATTATGCAGTGCTGCCATAACCATGAGTGATAACACTGCGGC
CAACTTACTTCTGACAACGATCGGAGGACCGAAGGAGCTAACCGCTTTTTTGCACAACATGGGGGATCAT
GTAACTCGCCTTGATCGTTGGGAACCGGAGCTGAATGAAGCCATACCAAACGACGAGCGTGACACCACGA
TGCCTGTAGCAATGGCAACAACGTTGCGCAAACTATTAACTGGCGAACTACTTACTCTAGCTTCCCGGCA
ACAATTAATAGACTGGATGGAGGCGGATAAAGTTGCAGGACCACTTCTGCGCTCGGCCCTTCCGGCTGGC
TGGTTTATTGCTGATAAATCTGGAGCCGGTGAGCGTGGGTCTCGCGGTATCATTGCAGCACTGGGGCCAG
ATGGTAAGCCCTCCCGTATCGTAGTTATCTACACGACGGGGAGTCAGGCAACTATGGATGAACGAAATAG
ACAGATCGCTGAGATAGGTGCCTCACTGATTAAGCATTGGTAACTGTCAGACCAAGTTTACTCATATATA
CTTTAGATTGATTTAAAACTTCATTTTTAATTTAAAAGGATCTAGGTGAAGATCCTTTTTGATAATCTCA
TGACCAAAATCCCTTAACGTGAGTTTTCGTTCCACTGAGCGTCAGACCCCGTAGAAAAGATCAAAGGATC
TTCTTGAGATCCTTTTTTTCTGCGCGTAATCTGCTGCTTGCAAACAAAAAAACCACCGCTACCAGCGGTG
GTTTGTTTGCCGGATCAAGAGCTACCAACTCTTTTTCCGAAGGTAACTGGCTTCAGCAGAGCGCAGATAC
CAAATACTGTTCTTCTAGTGTAGCCGTAGTTAGGCCACCACTTCAAGAACTCTGTAGCACCGCCTACATA
CCTCGCTCTGCTAATCCTGTTACCAGTGGCTGCTGCCAGTGGCGATAAGTCGTGTCTTACCGGGTTGGAC
TCAAGACGATAGTTACCGGATAAGGCGCAGCGGTCGGGCTGAACGGGGGGTTCGTGCACACAGCCCAGCT
TGGAGCGAACGACCTACACCGAACTGAGATACCTACAGCGTGAGCTATGAGAAAGCGCCACGCTTCCCGA
AGGGAGAAAGGCGGACAGGTATCCGGTAAGCGGCAGGGTCGGAACAGGAGAGCGCACGAGGGAGCTTCCA
GGGGGAAACGCCTGGTATCTTTATAGTCCTGTCGGGTTTCGCCACCTCTGACTTGAGCGTCGATTTTTGT
GATGCTCGTCAGGGGGGCGGAGCCTATGGAAAAACGCCAGCAACGCGGCCTTTTTACGGTTCCTGGCCTT
TTGCTGGCCTTTTGCTCACATGT
Features (pLannotate 1.2.2; 15 found; start..end, strand, type, name):
     12..39      +  repeat_region  AAV2 ITR (fragment): inverted terminal repeat of adeno-associated virus serotype 2 inverted
     56..115     -  repeat_region  AAV2 ITR (fragment): inverted terminal repeat of adeno-associated virus serotype 2 inverted
    301..444     -  CDS            TMPRSS3 (fragment): TMPS3_HUMAN - Also known as ECHOS1, TADG12. Experimental evidence at protein level: Swiss-Prot protein existence level 1. Probable serine protease that plays a role in hearing. Acts as a permissive factor for cochlear hair cell survival and activation at the onset of hearing and is required for saccular hair cell survival (By similarity). Activates ENaC (in vitro). From Homo sapiens (Human).
   1272..2570    +  CDS            FLPo: nuclear-targeted site-specific recombinase FLPo is a mouse codon-optimized fusion between the SV40 nuclear localization signal and a thermostable version of the Saccharomyces cerevisiae site-specific recombinase FLP. Recombination occurs at FRT sequences.
   2571..2595    +  misc_feature   MCS (fragment): pBluescript multiple cloning site
   2595..3183    +  misc_feature   WPRE: woodchuck hepatitis virus posttranscriptional regulatory element
   3215..3691    +  polyA_signal   hGH poly(A) signal: human growth hormone polyadenylation signal
   3731..3871    +  repeat_region  AAV2 ITR: inverted terminal repeat of adeno-associated virus serotype 2 inverted
   3876..3927    -  misc_feature   bom (fragment): basis of mobility region from pBR322
   3946..4401    +  rep_origin     f1 ori (sequence partly withheld): f1 bacteriophage origin of replication; arrow indicates direction of (+) strand synthesis
   4402..4451    -  misc_feature   bom (fragment): basis of mobility region from pBR322
   4553..4588    -  CDS            rop (fragment): Rop protein, which maintains plasmids at low copy number; rop
   4683..4787    +  promoter       AmpR promoter: bla
   4788..5648    +  CDS            AmpR: β-lactamase; bla; confers resistance to ampicillin, carbenicillin, and related antibiotics
   5819..6407    +  rep_origin     ori: high-copy-number ColE1/pMB1/pBR322/pUC origin of replication
