[The description below was written by a language model from this plasmid's Addgene catalogue record and pLannotate feature annotations shown in this document.]
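Description:
AiP1191 - pAAV-AiE2047m-minBG-FlpO-WPRE-HGHpA is an adeno-associated virus transfer plasmid built on a pAAV2 backbone, intended for packaging into recombinant AAV and delivery to brain tissue. In bacteria it is maintained as a high-copy plasmid through a ColE1/pUC-type origin and selected with ampicillin via the β-lactamase gene and its native promoter. An f1 phage origin is also present, along with small remnants of pBR322 bom and rop sequences that appear to be backbone leftovers. The 6,468 nt sequence record shows a complete AAV2 inverted terminal repeat downstream of the cassette, whereas only fragments of the upstream ITR are annotated. This is common for these repeat-rich, hard-to-sequence elements.

Between the ITRs, the AiE2047m enhancer is placed upstream of a minimal beta-globin promoter (minBG). The minimal promoter provides a basal transcription start, while the enhancer is designed to restrict expression to specific populations of brain cells; the record does not state which populations. Neither the enhancer nor minBG is annotated by name in the feature table. The short hit to a human TMPRSS3 fragment falls in the unannotated upstream region and is probably an incidental match rather than a functional coding element.

The payload is FlpO, a mouse codon-optimised, thermostable, SV40 NLS-tagged version of yeast FLP recombinase that acts on FRT sites. It is followed by a WPRE to enhance transcript stability and expression and by the human growth hormone polyadenylation signal. The construct belongs to a suite of enhancer AAVs for genetic access to cortical cell types, and would typically be combined with Flp-dependent reporter or effector alleles or viruses.
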