Addgene plasmid #230582: AiP1191 - pAAV-AiE2047m-minBG-FlpO-WPRE-HGHpA
Purpose: AiE2047m is an enhancer sequence, designed to drive AAV-mediated transgene expression in specific populations of brain cells
Depositing lab: Allen Institute for Brain Science & Bosiljka Tasic. Depositing organization: Allen Institute. Publication: A suite of enhancer AAVs and transgenic mouse lines for genetic access to cortical cell types. Ben-Simon Y, Hooper M, Narayan S, Daigle TL, Dwivedi D, Way SW, Oster A, Stafford DA, Mich JK, Taormina MJ, Martinez RA, Opitz-Araya X, Roth JR, Alexander JR, Allen S, Amster A, Arbuckle J, Ayala A, Baker PM, Bakken TE, Barcelli T, Barta S, Bendrick J, Bertagnolli D, Bielstein C, Bishwakarma P, Bowlus J, Boyer G, Brouner K, Casian B, Casper T, Chakka AB, Chakrabarty R, Chance RK, Chavan S, Clark M, Colbert K, Collman F, Daniel S, Departee M, DiValentin P, Donadio N, Dotson N, Egdorf T, Fliss T, Gabitto M, Garcia J, Gary A, Gasperini M, Gloe J, Goldy J, Gore BB, Graybuck L, Greisman N, Haeseleer F, Halterman C, Haradon Z, Hastings SD, Helback O, Ho W, Hockemeyer D, Huang C, Huff S, Hunker A, Johansen N, Jones D, Juneau Z, Kalmbach B, Kannan M, Khem S, Kussick E, Kutsal R, Larsen R, Lee C, Lee AY, Leibly M, Lenz GH, Li S, Liang E, Lusk N, Madigan Z, Malloy J, Malone J, McCue R, Melchor J, Mollenkopf T, Moosman S, Morin E, Newman D, Ng L, Ngo K, Omstead V, Otto S, Oyama A, Pena N, Pham T, Phillips E, Pom CA, Potekhina L, Ransford S, Ray PL, Rette D, Reynoldson C, Rimorin C, Rocha D, Ruiz A, Sanchez REA, Sawyer L, Sedeno-Cortes A, Sevigny JP, Shapovalova N, Shepard N, Shulga L, Sigler AR, Siverts L, Soliman S, Somasundaram S, Staats B, Stewart K, Szelenyi E, Tieu M, Trader C, Tran A, van Velthoven CTJ, Walker M, Wang Y, Weed N, Wirthlin M, Wood T, Wynalda B, Yao Z, Zhou T, Ariza J, Dee N, Reding M, Ronellenfitch K, Mufti S, Sunkin SM, Smith KA, Esposito L, Waters J, Thyagarajan B, Yao S, Lein ES, Zeng H, Levi BP, Ngai J, Ting JT, Tasic B. Cell. 2025 May 16:S0092-8674(25)00513-6. doi: 10.1016/j.cell.2025.05.002. PubMed 40403729.
Backbone
  Vector backbone: pAAV2
  Vector type: AAV
Growth in bacteria
  Bacterial resistance: Ampicillin, 100 μg/mL
  Growth temperature: 37°C
  Growth strain: NEB Stable
  Copy number: High Copy
Gene/Insert
  Gene/Insert name: FlpO
  Species: Synthetic
  Promoter: minBG
  Cloning method: Restriction Enzyme; 5′ cloning site MluI (unknown if destroyed); 3′ cloning site SacI (unknown if destroyed)
Terms and licenses: Academic/Nonprofit Terms; Industry Terms: Not Available to Industry
How to cite: AiP1191 - pAAV-AiE2047m-minBG-FlpO-WPRE-HGHpA was a gift from Allen Institute for Brain Science & Bosiljka Tasic (Addgene plasmid # 230582 ; http://n2t.net/addgene:230582 ; RRID:Addgene_230582)
